>Addgene plasmid #55913 | mRuby2-TOMM20-N-10 | depositor partial sequence | sequence record 86819 | insert sequence
GTGACGTCAGATCCGCTAGCGCCACCATGGTGGGTCGGAACAGCGCCATCGCCGCCGGTGTATGCGGGGC
CCTTTTCATTGGGTACTGCATCTACTTCGACCGCAAAAGACGAAGTGACCCCAACTTCAAGAACAGGCTT
CGAGAACGAAGAAAGAAACAGAAGCTTGCCAAGGAGAGAGCTGGGCTTTCCAAGTTACCTGACCTTAAAG
ATGCTGAAGCTGTTCAGAAGTTCTTCCTTGAAGAAATACAGCTTGGTGAAGAGTTACTAGCTCAAGGTGA
ATATGAGAAGGGCGTAGACCATCTGACAAATGCAATTGCTGTGTGTGGACAGCCACAGCAGTTACTGCAG
GTCTTACAGCAAACTCTTCCACCACCAGTGTTCCAGATGCTTCTGACTAAGCTCCCAACAATTAGTCAGA
GAATTGTAAGTGCTCAGAGCTTGGCTGAAGATGATGTGGAAGGCGGTAGCGGGGATCCACCGGTCGCCAC
CATGGTGTCTAAGGGCGAAGAGCTGATCAAGGAAAATATGCGTATGAAGGTGGTCATGGAAGGTTCGGTC
AACGGCCACCAATTCAAATGCACAGGTGAAGGAGAAGGCAATCCGTACATGGGAACTCAAACCATGAGGA
TCAAAGTCATCGAGGGAGGACCCCTGCCATTTGCCTTTGACATTCTTGCCACGTCGTTCATGTATGGCAG
CCGTACTTTTATCAAGTACCCGAAAGGCATTCCTGATTTCTTTAAACAGTCCTTTCCTGAGGGTTTTACT
TGGGAAAGAGTTACGAGATACGAAGATGGTGGAGTCGTCACCGTCATGCAGGACACCAGCCTTGAGGATG
GCTGTCTCGTTTACCACGTCCAAGTCAGAGGGGTAAACTTTCCCTCCAATGGTCCCGTGATGCAGAAGAA
GACCAAGGGTTGGGAGCCTAATACAGAGATGATGTATCCAGCAGATGGTGGTCTGAGGGGATACACTCAT
ATGGCACTGAAAGTTGATGGTGGTGGCCATCTGTCTTGCTCTTTCGTAACAACTTACAGGTCAAAAAAGA
CCGTCGGGAACATCAAGATGCCCGGTATCCATGCCGTTGATCACCGCCTGGAAAGGTTAGAGGAAAGTGA
CAATGAAATGTTCGTAGTACAACGCGAACACGCAGTTGCCAAGTTCGCCGGGCTTGGTGGTGGGATGGAC
GAGCTGTACAAGTAAGCGGCCGCGACTCTAGATCATAATCAGCCATA
