>Addgene plasmid #55913 | mRuby2-TOMM20-N-10 | addgene partial sequence | sequence record 147011 | CMV-F 5'-CGCAAATGGGCGGTAGGCGTG-3'
AGCAGAGCTGGTTTAGTGACCGTCAGATCCGCTAGCGCCACCATGGTGGGTCGGAACAGCGCCATCGCCG
CCGGTGTATGCGGGGCCCTTTTCATTGGGTACTGCATCTACTTCGACCGCAAAAGACGAAGTGACCCCAA
CTTCAAGAACAGGCTTCGAGAACGAAGAAAGAAACAGAAGCTTGCCAAGGAGAGAGCTGGGCTTTCCAAG
TTACCTGACCTTAAAGATGCTGAAGCTGTTCAGAAGTTCTTCCTTGAAGAAATACAGCTTGGTGAAGAGT
TACTAGCTCAAGGTGAATATGAGAAGGGCGTAGACCATCTGACAAATGCAATTGCTGTGTGTGGACAGCC
ACAGCAGTTACTGCAGGTCTTACAGCAAACTCTTCCACCACCAGTGTTCCAGATGCTTCTGACTAAGCTC
CCAACAATTAGTCAGAGAATTGTAAGTGCTCAGAGCTTGGCTGAAGATGATGTGGAAGGCGGTAGCGGGG
ATCCACCGGTCGCCACCATGGTGTCTAAGGGCGAAGAGCTGATCAAGGAAAATATGCGTATGAAGGTGGT
CATGGAAGGTTCGGTCAACGGCCACCAATTCAAATGCACAGGTGAAGGAGAAGGCAATCCGTACATGGGA
ACTCAAACCATGAGGATCAAAGTCATCGAGGGAGGACCCCTGCCATTTGCCTTTGACATTCTTGCCACGT
CGTTCATGTATGGCAGCCGTACTTTTATCAAGTACCCGAAAGGCATTCCTGATTTCTTTAAACAGTCCTT
TCCTGAGGGTTTTACTTGGGAAAGAGTTACGAGATACGAAGATGGTGGAGTCGTCACCGTCATG
