[The description below was written by a language model from this plasmid's Addgene catalogue record.]
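Description:
mRuby2-TOMM20-N-10 is a mammalian expression plasmid built on the mRuby2-N1 backbone (about 4.75 kb without the insert), an N1-style fluorescent protein fusion vector in which the gene of interest is placed upstream of the fluorescent protein coding sequence. It is maintained in E. coli as a high-copy plasmid under kanamycin selection, and it carries a neomycin resistance marker that allows G418 selection of transfected mammalian cells. No feature table is provided, so details such as the exact origin of replication or the arrangement of the resistance cassette are not stated. The listed 3′ sequencing primer implies an SV40 polyadenylation signal downstream of the fusion.

The payload is human TOMM20 (also known as TOM20, MAS20 or MOM19), a receptor subunit of the translocase of the outer mitochondrial membrane, expressed from the CMV promoter for strong constitutive transcription in mammalian cells. mRuby2 is fused to the C terminus of TOMM20, which leaves the N-terminal end of TOMM20, where its membrane anchor lies, free to insert into the outer mitochondrial membrane. The "N-10" in the name probably refers to the N1-type configuration and a linker between the two proteins, but the record does not define it. mRuby2 is a bright red fluorescent protein with recorded excitation and emission maxima of 559 nm and 600 nm.

The construct serves as a localization marker for the outer mitochondrial membrane in fluorescence imaging of transfected cells. It also illustrates how mRuby2 performs as a fusion tag, in keeping with the associated work on improved green and red fluorescent proteins for FRET.
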