Addgene plasmid #55913: mRuby2-TOMM20-N-10
Purpose: Localization: Outer Mitochondrial Membrane, Excitation: 559, Emission: 600
Depositing lab: Michael Davidson. Depositing organization: Florida State University, Tallahassee. Publication: Improving FRET dynamic range with bright green and red fluorescent proteins. Lam AJ, St-Pierre F, Gong Y, Marshall JD, Cranfill PJ, Baird MA, McKeown MR, Wiedenmann J, Davidson MW, Schnitzer MJ, Tsien RY, Lin MZ. Nat Methods. 2012 Sep 9. doi: 10.1038/nmeth.2171. PubMed 22961245.
Backbone
  Vector backbone: mRuby2-N1
  Backbone size w/o insert (bp): 4750
  Vector type: Mammalian Expression
  Selectable markers: Neomycin (select with G418)
Growth in bacteria
  Bacterial resistance: Kanamycin, 50 μg/mL
  Growth temperature: 37°C
  Growth strain: DH5alpha
  Copy number: High Copy
Gene/Insert
  Gene/Insert name: TOMM20 (alt name: NM_014765.2)
  Species: H. sapiens (human)
  Entrez Gene: TOMM20 (a.k.a. MAS20, MOM19, TOM20)
  Promoter: CMV
  Tag / fusion protein: mRuby2 (C terminal on backbone)
  Cloning method: Unknown
  Sequencing primers: 5′ CMV-F; 3′ SV40pA-R
Terms and licenses: Academic/Nonprofit Terms; Industry Terms
Depositor comments: . Excitation = 559; Emission = 600
How to cite: mRuby2-TOMM20-N-10 was a gift from Michael Davidson (Addgene plasmid # 55913 ; http://n2t.net/addgene:55913 ; RRID:Addgene_55913)
